>Addgene plasmid #32695 | Dynamin I-K44A-non-tagged | addgene partial sequence | sequence record 38500 | CMV-F 5'-CGCAAATGGGCGGTAGGCGTG-3'
CTCTCTGGCTACTAGAGAACCCACTGCCTTACTGGCTTATCGAAATTAATACGACTCACTATAGGGAGAC
CCAAGCTTGGTACCGAGCTCGGATCCACTAGTAACGGCCGCCAGTGTGCTGGAATTCTGCAGATATCCAT
CACACTGGCGGCCGCTCGAGACCATGGGCAACCGCGGCATGGAAGACCTCATCCCGCTGGTTAACCGGTT
ACAGGACGCCTTCTCTGCCATCGGCCAGAACGCGGACCTCGACTTGCCGCAGATCGCCGTGGTAGGCGGC
CAGAGCGCCGGCGCCAGCTCGGTGCTGGAGAATTTCGTGGGCAGGGACTTCTTGCCCCGAGGATCCGGCA
TCGTCACCCGGCGTCCCCTGGTCCTGCAGCTGGTTAATTCTACCACAGAATATGCCGAGTTCCTGCACTG
CAAGGGGAAGAAATTCACCGACTTCGAGGAGGTGCGCCTGGAGATCGAGGCTGAGACCGACCGAGTCACT
GGCACCAACAAGGGCATTTCGCCTGTGCCCATCAACCTGCGGGTCTACTCACCCCATGTGCTCAACCTGA
CTCTAGTGGACCTGCCAGGAATGACCAAGGTCCCAGTTGGGGACCAACCTCCTGACATCGAGTTCCAGAT
CCGGGACATGCTTATGCAGTTTGTCACTAAGGAGAACTGCCTTATCCTGGCTGTGTCCCCTGCCAACTCG
GACCTGGCCAACTCTGATGCCCTCAAGATCGCCAAGGAGGTGGACCCCCAGGGTCAGCGCACCATTGGGG
TCATCACCAAGTTGGACCTGATGGACGAGGGCACAGATGCTCGGGATGTGCTGGAGAACAAGCTGCTCCC
ATTGCGCAGAGGCTACATTGGCGTTGGTGAACCGGAGCCAGAAG
