[The description below was written by a language model from this plasmid's Addgene catalogue record.]
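Description:
Dynamin I-K44A-non-tagged is a mammalian expression plasmid built on the pcDNA3 backbone (about 5.4 kb without insert). It carries rat dynamin I (Dnm1) with the K44A point mutation. The insert is listed as roughly 2 kb and was cloned into an XhoI site that remains intact at both ends, so the fragment can be excised with that single enzyme, but its orientation is not fixed by the cloning strategy itself. Expression is driven by the CMV immediate-early promoter, which gives strong constitutive transcription in most transfected mammalian cell lines. As the name indicates, the protein is produced without an epitope or fluorescent tag. The plasmid is propagated in E. coli under ampicillin selection; its copy number is recorded as unknown. No feature table accompanies the record, so other backbone elements such as the polyadenylation signal or any mammalian selection marker are not documented here beyond what the pcDNA3 name implies.

Lysine 44 lies in the nucleotide-binding region of dynamin's GTPase domain. The K44A substitution is widely used as a dominant-negative form that impairs GTP binding and hydrolysis. When overexpressed, it interferes with endogenous dynamin and blocks the scission of clathrin-coated vesicles from the plasma membrane. The associated study concerns Src-dependent tyrosine phosphorylation of dynamin, its self-assembly, and ligand-induced endocytosis of the epidermal growth factor receptor. This fits the plasmid's use for inhibiting dynamin-dependent receptor internalisation in transfected cells. The untagged version is useful where a tag might perturb function or clash with other tagged proteins. Part of the plasmid was derived from a construct made in another laboratory.
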