Addgene plasmid #32695: Dynamin I-K44A-non-tagged
Depositing lab: Robert Lefkowitz. Publication: Src-dependent tyrosine phosphorylation regulates dynamin self-assembly and ligand-induced endocytosis of the epidermal growth factor receptor. Ahn S, Kim J, Lucaveche CL, Reedy MC, Luttrell LM, Lefkowitz RJ, Daaka Y. J Biol Chem. 2002 Jul 19;277(29):26642-51. Epub 2002 May 13. 10.1074/jbc.M201499200 PubMed 12011079.
Backbone
  Vector backbone: pcDNA3
  Backbone manufacturer: Invitrogen
  Backbone size w/o insert (bp): 5400
  Vector type: Mammalian Expression
Growth in bacteria
  Bacterial resistance: Ampicillin, 100 μg/mL
  Growth temperature: 37°C
  Growth strain: DH5alpha
  Copy number: Unknown
Gene/Insert
  Gene/Insert name: Dynamin I
  Species: R. norvegicus (rat)
  Insert size (bp): 2000
  Mutation: K44A
  Entrez Gene: Dnm1 (a.k.a. Dnm)
  Promoter: CMV
  Cloning method: Restriction Enzyme; 5′ cloning site XhoI (not destroyed); 3′ cloning site XhoI (not destroyed)
  Sequencing primers: 5′ CMV-Fwd
Resource information
  A portion of this plasmid was derived from a plasmid made by: Sandra Schmid, Scripps Research Institute
Terms and licenses: Academic/Nonprofit Terms; Industry Terms: Not Available to Industry
How to cite: Dynamin I-K44A-non-tagged was a gift from Robert Lefkowitz (Addgene plasmid # 32695 ; http://n2t.net/addgene:32695 ; RRID:Addgene_32695)
